>Addgene plasmid #215230 | shRNA_circPKHD1_1 | addgene full sequence | sequence record 461203 | Addgene NGS Result
TTGGGGTTGCGCCTTTTCCAAGGCAGCCCTGGGTTTGCGCAGGGACGCGGCTGCTCTGGGCGTGGTTCCG
GGAAACGCAGCGGCGCCGACCCTGGGTCTCGCACATTCTTCACGTCCGTTCGCAGCGTCACCCGGATCTT
CGCCGCTACCCTTGTGGGCCCCCCGGCGACGCTTCCTGCTCCGCCCCTAAGTCGGGAAGGTTCCTTGCGG
TTCGCGGCGTGCCGGACGTGACAAACGGAAGCCGCACGTCTCACTAGTACCCTCGCAGACGGACAGCGCC
AGGGAGCAATGGCAGCGCGCCGACCGCGATGGGCTGTGGCCAATAGCGGCTGCTCAGCAGGGCGCGCCGA
GAGCAGCGGCCGGGAAGGGGCGGTGCGGGAGGCGGGGTGTGGGGCGGTAGTGTGGGCCCTGTTCCTGCCC
GCGCGGTGTTCCGCATTCTGCAAGCCTCCGGAGCGCACGTCGGCAGTCGGCTCCCTCGTTGACCGAATCA
CCGACCTCTCTCCCCAGGGGGATCCACCGGAGCTTACCATGACCGAGTACAAGCCCACGGTGCGCCTCGC
CACCCGCGACGACGTCCCCAGGGCCGTACGCACCCTCGCCGCCGCGTTCGCCGACTACCCCGCCACGCGC
CACACCGTCGATCCGGACCGCCACATCGAGCGGGTCACCGAGCTGCAAGAACTCTTCCTCACGCGCGTCG
GGCTCGACATCGGCAAGGTGTGGGTCGCGGACGACGGCGCCGCGGTGGCGGTCTGGACCACGCCGGAGAG
CGTCGAAGCGGGGGCGGTGTTCGCCGAGATCGGCCCGCGCATGGCCGAGTTGAGCGGTTCCCGGCTGGCC
GCGCAGCAACAGATGGAAGGCCTCCTGGCGCCGCACCGGCCCAAGGAGCCCGCGTGGTTCCTGGCCACCG
TCGGCGTCTCGCCCGACCACCAGGGCAAGGGTCTGGGCAGCGCCGTCGTGCTCCCCGGAGTGGAGGCGGC
CGAGCGCGCCGGGGTGCCCGCCTTCCTGGAGACCTCCGCGCCCCGCAACCTCCCCTTCTACGAGCGGCTC
GGCTTCACCGTCACCGCCGACGTCGAGGTGCCCGAAGGACCGCGCACCTGGTGCATGACCCGCAAGCCCG
GTGCCTGACGCCCGCCCCACGACCCGCAGCGCCCGACCGAAAGGAGCGCACGACCCCATGCATCGGTACC
TTTAAGACCAATGACTTACAAGGCAGCTGTAGATCTTAGCCACTTTTTAAAAGAAAAGGGGGGACTGGAA
GGGCTAATTCACTCCCAACGAAGACAAGATCTGCTTTTTGCTTGTACTGGGTCTCTCTGGTTAGACCAGA
TCTGAGCCTGGGAGCTCTCTGGCTAACTAGGGAACCCACTGCTTAAGCCTCAATAAAGCTTGCCTTGAGT
GCTTCAAGTAGTGTGTGCCCGTCTGTTGTGTGACTCTGGTAACTAGAGATCCCTCAGACCCTTTTAGTCA
GTGTGGAAAATCTCTAGCAGTAGTAGTTCATGTCATCTTATTATTCAGTATTTATAACTTGCAAAGAAAT
GAATATCAGAGAGTGAGAGGAACTTGTTTATTGCAGCTTATAATGGTTACAAATAAAGCAATAGCATCAC
AAATTTCACAAATAAAGCATTTTTTTCACTGCATTCTAGTTGTGGTTTGTCCAAACTCATCAATGTATCT
TATCATGTCTGGCTCTAGCTATCCCGCCCCTAACTCCGCCCATCCCGCCCCTAACTCCGCCCAGTTCCGC
CCATTCTCCGCCCCATGGCTGACTAATTTTTTTTATTTATGCAGAGGCCGAGGCCGCCTCGGCCTCTGAG
CTATTCCAGAAGTAGTGAGGAGGCTTTTTTGGAGGCCTAGGGACGTACCCAATTCGCCCTATAGTGAGTC
GTATTACGCGCGCTCACTGGCCGTCGTTTTACAACGTCGTGACTGGGAAAACCCTGGCGTTACCCAACTT
AATCGCCTTGCAGCACATCCCCCTTTCGCCAGCTGGCGTAATAGCGAAGAGGCCCGCACCGATCGCCCTT
CCCAACAGTTGCGCAGCCTGAATGGCGAATGGG
[124 nt withheld, positions 2064-2187]
C
[91 nt withheld, positions 2189-2279]
A
[49 nt withheld, positions 2281-2329]
CCTTTGACGTTGGAGTCCACGTTCTTT
[37 nt withheld, positions 2357-2393]
ACCCTATCTCGGTCTATTCTTTTGATTTATAAGGGATTTTGCCGATTTCGGCCTATTGGTTAAAAAATGA
GCTGATTTAACAAAAATTTAACGCGAATTTTAACAAAATATTAACGCTTACAATTTAGGTGGCACTTTTC
GGGGAAATGTGCGCGGAACCCCTATTTGTTTATTTTTCTAAATACATTCAAATATGTATCCGCTCATGAG
ACAATAACCCTGATAAATGCTTCAATAATATTGAAAAAGGAAGAGTATGAGTATTCAACATTTCCGTGTC
GCCCTTATTCCCTTTTTTGCGGCATTTTGCCTTCCTGTTTTTGCTCACCCAGAAACGCTGGTGAAAGTAA
AAGATGCTGAAGATCAGTTGGGTGCACGAGTGGGTTACATCGAACTGGATCTCAACAGCGGTAAGATCCT
TGAGAGTTTTCGCCCCGAAGAACGTTTTCCAATGATGAGCACTTTTAAAGTTCTGCTATGTGGCGCGGTA
TTATCCCGTATTGACGCCGGGCAAGAGCAACTCGGTCGCCGCATACACTATTCTCAGAATGACTTGGTTG
AGTACTCACCAGTCACAGAAAAGCATCTTACGGATGGCATGACAGTAAGAGAATTATGCAGTGCTGCCAT
AACCATGAGTGATAACACTGCGGCCAACTTACTTCTGACAACGATCGGAGGACCGAAGGAGCTAACCGCT
TTTTTGCACAACATGGGGGATCATGTAACTCGCCTTGATCGTTGGGAACCGGAGCTGAATGAAGCCATAC
CAAACGACGAGCGTGACACCACGATGCCTGTAGCAATGGCAACAACGTTGCGCAAACTATTAACTGGCGA
ACTACTTACTCTAGCTTCCCGGCAACAATTAATAGACTGGATGGAGGCGGATAAAGTTGCAGGACCACTT
CTGCGCTCGGCCCTTCCGGCTGGCTGGTTTATTGCTGATAAATCTGGAGCCGGTGAGCGTGGGTCTCGCG
GTATCATTGCAGCACTGGGGCCAGATGGTAAGCCCTCCCGTATCGTAGTTATCTACACGACGGGGAGTCA
GGCAACTATGGATGAACGAAATAGACAGATCGCTGAGATAGGTGCCTCACTGATTAAGCATTGGTAACTG
TCAGACCAAGTTTACTCATATATACTTTAGATTGATTTAAAACTTCATTTTTAATTTAAAAGGATCTAGG
TGAAGATCCTTTTTGATAATCTCATGACCAAAATCCCTTAACGTGAGTTTTCGTTCCACTGAGCGTCAGA
CCCCGTAGAAAAGATCAAAGGATCTTCTTGAGATCCTTTTTTTCTGCGCGTAATCTGCTGCTTGCAAACA
AAAAAACCACCGCTACCAGCGGTGGTTTGTTTGCCGGATCAAGAGCTACCAACTCTTTTTCCGAAGGTAA
CTGGCTTCAGCAGAGCGCAGATACCAAATACTGTTCTTCTAGTGTAGCCGTAGTTAGGCCACCACTTCAA
GAACTCTGTAGCACCGCCTACATACCTCGCTCTGCTAATCCTGTTACCAGTGGCTGCTGCCAGTGGCGAT
AAGTCGTGTCTTACCGGGTTGGACTCAAGACGATAGTTACCGGATAAGGCGCAGCGGTCGGGCTGAACGG
GGGGTTCGTGCACACAGCCCAGCTTGGAGCGAACGACCTACACCGAACTGAGATACCTACAGCGTGAGCT
ATGAGAAAGCGCCACGCTTCCCGAAGGGAGAAAGGCGGACAGGTATCCGGTAAGCGGCAGGGTCGGAACA
GGAGAGCGCACGAGGGAGCTTCCAGGGGGAAACGCCTGGTATCTTTATAGTCCTGTCGGGTTTCGCCACC
TCTGACTTGAGCGTCGATTTTTGTGATGCTCGTCAGGGGGGCGGAGCCTATGGAAAAACGCCAGCAACGC
GGCCTTTTTACGGTTCCTGGCCTTTTGCTGGCCTTTTGCTCACATGTTCTTTCCTGCGTTATCCCCTGAT
TCTGTGGATAACCGTATTACCGCCTTTGAGTGAGCTGATACCGCTCGCCGCAGCCGAACGACCGAGCGCA
GCGAGTCAGTGAGCGAGGAAGCGGAAGAGCGCCCAATACGCAAACCGCCTCTCCCCGCGCGTTGGCCGAT
TCATTAATGCAGCTGGCACGACAGGTTTCCCGACTGGAAAGCGGGCAGTGAGCGCAACGCAATTAATGTG
AGTTAGCTCACTCATTAGGCACCCCAGGCTTTACACTTTATGCTTCCGGCTCGTATGTTGTGTGGAATTG
TGAGCGGATAACAATTTCACACAGGAAACAGCTATGACCATGATTACGCCAAGCGCGCAATTAACCCTCA
CTAAAGGGAACAAAAGCTGGAGCTGCAAGCTTAATGTAGTCTTATGCAATACTCTTGTAGTCTTGCAACA
TGGTAACGATGAGTTAGCAACATGCCTTACAAGGAGAGAAAAAGCACCGTGCATGCCGATTGGTGGAAGT
AAGGTGGTACGATCGTGCCTTATTAGGAAGGCAACAGACGGGTCTGACATGGATTGGACGAACCACTGAA
TTGCCGCATTGCAGAGATATTGTATTTAAGTGCCTAGCTCGATACATAAACGGGTCTCTCTGGTTAGACC
AGATCTGAGCCTGGGAGCTCTCTGGCTAACTAGGGAACCCACTGCTTAAGCCTCAATAAAGCTTGCCTTG
AGTGCTTCAAGTAGTGTGTGCCCGTCTGTTGTGTGACTCTGGTAACTAGAGATCCCTCAGACCCTTTTAG
TCAGTGTGGAAAATCTCTAGCAGTGGCGCCCGAACAGGGACTTGAAAGCGAAAGGGAAACCAGAGGAGCT
CTCTCGACGCAGGACTCGGCTTGCTGAAGCGCGCACGGCAAGAGGCGAGGGGCGGCGACTGGTGAGTACG
CCAAAAATTTTGACTAGCGGAGGCTAGAAGGAGAGAGATGGGTGCGAGAGCGTCAGTATTAAGCGGGGGA
GAATTAGATCGCGATGGGAAAAAATTCGGTTAAGGCCAGGGGGAAAGAAAAAATATAAATTAAAACATAT
AGTATGGGCAAGCAGGGAGCTAGAACGATTCGCAGTTAATCCTGGCCTGTTAGAAACATCAGAAGGCTGT
AGACAAATACTGGGACAGCTACAACCATCCCTTCAGACAGGATCAGAAGAACTTAGATCATTATATAATA
CAGTAGCAACCCTCTATTGTGTGCATCAAAGGATAGAGATAAAAGACACCAAGGAAGCTTTAGACAAGAT
AGAGGAAGAGCAAAACAAAAGTAAGACCACCGCACAGCAAGCGGCCGCTGATCTTCAGACCTGGAGGAGG
AGATATGAGGGACAATTGGAGAAGTGAATTATATAAATATAAAGTAGTAAAAATTGAACCATTAGGAGTA
GCACCCACCAAGGCAAAGAGAAGAGTGGTGCAGAGAGAAAAAAGAGCAGTGGGAATAGGAGCTTTGTTCC
TTGGGTTCTTGGGAGCAGCAGGAAGCACTATGGGCGCAGCGTCAATGACGCTGACGGTACAGGCCAGACA
ATTATTGTCTGGTATAGTGCAGCAGCAGAACAATTTGCTGAGGGCTATTGAGGCGCAACAGCATCTGTTG
CAACTCACAGTCTGGGGCATCAAGCAGCTCCAGGCAAGAATCCTGGCTGTGGAAAGATACCTAAAGGATC
AACAGCTCCTGGGGATTTGGGGTTGCTCTGGAAAACTCATTTGCACCACTGCTGTGCCTTGGAATGCTAG
TTGGAGTAATAAATCTCTGGAACAGATTTGGAATCACACGACCTGGATGGAGTGGGACAGAGAAATTAAC
AATTACACAAGCTTAATACACTCCTTAATTGAAGAATCGCAAAACCAGCAAGAAAAGAATGAACAAGAAT
TATTGGAATTAGATAAATGGGCAAGTTTGTGGAATTGGTTTAACATAACAAATTGGCTGTGGTATATAAA
ATTATTCATAATGATAGTAGGAGGCTTGGTAGGTTTAAGAATAGTTTTTGCTGTACTTTCTATAGTGAAT
AGAGTTAGGCAGGGATATTCACCATTATCGTTTCAGACCCACCTCCCAACCCCGAGGGGACCCGACAGGC
CCGAAGGAATAGAAGAAGAAGGTGGAGAGAGAGACAGAGACAGATCCATTCGATTAGTGAACGGATCTCG
ACGGTATCGATCACGAGACTAGCCTCGAGCGGCCGCCCCCTTCACCGAGGGCCTATTTCCCATGATTCCT
TCATATTTGCATATACGATACAAGGCTGTTAGAGAGATAATTGGAATTAATTTGACTGTAAACACAAAGA
TATTAGTACAAAATACGTGACGTAGAAAGTAATAATTTCTTGGGTAGTTTGCAGTTTTAAAATTATGTTT
TAAAATGGACTATCATATGCTTACCGTAACTTGAAAGTATTTCGATTTCTTGGCTTTATATATCTTGTGG
AAAGGACGAAACACCGGGAACACTCAGGAGGGCTCTGGCTCGAGCCAGAGCCCTCCTGAGTGTTCTTTTT
GAATTCTCGACCTCGAGACAAATGGCAGTATTCATCCACAATTTTAAAAGAAAAGGGGGGATTGGGGGGT
ACAGTGCAGGGGAAAGAATAGTAGACATAATAGCAACAGACATACAAACTAAAGAATTACAAAAACAAAT
TACAAAAATTCAAAATTTTCGGGTTTATTACAGGGACAGCAGAGATCCACTTTGGCCGCGGCTCGAGGGG
G
Features (pLannotate 1.2.2; 25 found; start..end, strand, type, name):
    529..1128    +  CDS            PuroR: puromycin N-acetyltransferase; pac from Streptomyces alboniger; confers resistance to puromycin
   1171..1254    +  CDS            nef (fragment): NEF_HV1Z2 - Experimental evidence at protein level: Swiss-Prot protein existence level 1. Extracellular Nef protein targets CD4(+) T-lymphocytes for apoptosis by interacting with CXCR4 surface receptors. From Human immunodeficiency virus type 1 group M subtype D (isolate Z2/CDC-Z34) (HIV-1).
   1256..1489    +  LTR            3' LTR (ΔU3): self-inactivating 3' long terminal repeat (LTR) from HIV-1
   1561..1682    +  polyA_signal   SV40 poly(A) signal: SV40 polyadenylation signal
   1722..1857    +  rep_origin     SV40 ori: SV40 origin of replication
   1878..1896    -  promoter       T7 promoter: promoter for bacteriophage T7 RNA polymerase
   1904..2059    +  CDS            lacZα (fragment): LacZα fragment of β-galactosidase; lacZ fragment
   2064..2492    +  rep_origin     f1 ori (sequence partly withheld): f1 bacteriophage origin of replication; arrow indicates direction of (+) strand synthesis
   2545..2649    +  promoter       AmpR promoter: bla
   2650..3510    +  CDS            AmpR: β-lactamase; bla; confers resistance to ampicillin, carbenicillin, and related antibiotics
   3681..4269    +  rep_origin     ori: high-copy-number ColE1/pMB1/pBR322/pUC origin of replication
   4452..4544    +  CDS            lacI (fragment): lac repressor; lacI; The lac repressor binds to the lac operator to inhibit transcription in E. coli. This inhibition can be relieved by adding lactose or isopropyl-β-D-thiogalactopyranoside (IPTG).
   4557..4578    +  protein_bind   CAP binding site: CAP binding activates transcription in the presence of cAMP. E. coli catabolite activator protein
   4593..4623    +  promoter       lac promoter: promoter for the E. coli lac operon
   4631..4647    +  protein_bind   lac operator: The lac repressor binds to the lac operator to inhibit transcription in E. coli. This inhibition can be relieved by adding lactose or isopropyl-β-D-thiogalactopyranoside (IPTG). lac repressor encoded by lacI
   4692..4710    +  promoter       T3 promoter: promoter for bacteriophage T3 RNA polymerase
   4738..4964    +  promoter       RSV promoter: Rous sarcoma virus enhancer/promoter
   4965..5145    +  LTR            5' LTR (truncated): truncated 5' long terminal repeat (LTR) from HIV-1
   5192..5317    +  misc_feature   HIV-1 Ψ: packaging signal of human immunodeficiency virus type 1
   5301..5664    +  CDS            HIV-1 gag (fragment): gag protein from human immunodeficiency virus 1; gag
   5810..6043    +  misc_feature   RRE: The Rev response element (RRE) of HIV-1 allows for Rev-dependent mRNA export from the nucleus to the cytoplasm.
   6420..6520    +  CDS            Rev (fragment): human immunodeficiency virus 1 (HIV-1) Rev protein; rev; enhances nuclear export of unspliced and incompletely spliced viral mRNAs
   6570..6810    +  promoter       U6 promoter: RNA polymerase III promoter for human U6 snRNA
   6915..7032    +  misc_feature   cPPT/CTS: central polypurine tract and central termination sequence of HIV-1
   7081..507     +  promoter       hPGK promoter (across the origin): human phosphoglycerate kinase 1 promoter
