[The description below was written by a language model from this plasmid's Addgene catalogue record and pLannotate feature annotations shown in this document.]
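Description:
shRNA_circPKHD1_1 is a lentiviral shRNA expression plasmid built on the pLKO.1 backbone, designed to knock down a circular RNA derived from the human PKHD1 gene. The purpose field names the target as circPKHD1(28,29,34,35), which appears to indicate the exons making up the circle. The "_1" in the name suggests it is one of several hairpins against this target. The sequenced construct is 7,084 nt and is maintained in E. coli through a high-copy ColE1/pUC-type origin with ampicillin selection from the β-lactamase gene. An f1 origin, an SV40 origin and residual lac, T3 and T7 elements are carried over from the parental vector.

The transfer cassette follows a third-generation, self-inactivating design. An RSV promoter fused to a truncated HIV-1 5' LTR drives production of the viral genomic RNA in packaging cells. This is followed by the Ψ packaging signal with a gag fragment, the Rev response element for Rev-dependent nuclear export, and a ΔU3 3' LTR that inactivates LTR promoter activity after integration. Within this unit, a human U6 RNA polymerase III promoter drives the shRNA. The hairpin itself is not annotated in the feature table, but presumably occupies the gap between the U6 promoter and the cPPT/CTS element, which aids nuclear import of the viral genome. Downstream, a human PGK promoter expresses puromycin N-acetyltransferase, allowing selection of stably transduced mammalian cells.

The plasmid comes from a study using systematic loss-of-function screens to identify functional circular RNAs. It would be used with separate packaging and envelope plasmids to make lentivirus for stable suppression of circPKHD1 in human cells. The cloning sites are not recorded.
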