Addgene plasmid #215230: shRNA_circPKHD1_1
Purpose: Supression of shcircPKHD1(28,29,34,35)_1 expression
Depositing lab: Sefi Rosenbluh. Depositing organization: Monash University. Publication: Systematic loss-of-function screens identify pathway-specific functional circular RNAs. Liu L, Neve M, Perlaza-Jimenez L, Xi X, Purcell J, Hawdon A, Conn SJ, Zenker J, Tamayo P, Goodall GJ, Rosenbluh J. Nat Cell Biol. 2024 Aug;26(8):1359-1372. doi: 10.1038/s41556-024-01467-y. Epub 2024 Aug 2. PubMed 39095657.
Backbone
  Vector backbone: pLKO.1
  Vector type: Lentiviral
  Selectable markers: Puromycin
Growth in bacteria
  Bacterial resistance: Ampicillin, 100 μg/mL
  Growth temperature: 37°C
  Growth strain: NEB Stable
  Copy number: High Copy
Gene/Insert
  Gene/Insert name: circPKHD1 shRNA 1
  gRNA/shRNA sequence: GAACACTCAGGAGGGCTCTGG
  Species: H. sapiens (human)
  Entrez Gene: PKHD1 (a.k.a. ARPKD, FCYT, FPC, PCYT, PKD4, TIGM1)
  Cloning method: Restriction Enzyme; 5′ cloning site unknown (unknown if destroyed)
Terms and licenses: Academic/Nonprofit Terms; Industry Terms: Not Available to Industry
How to cite: shRNA_circPKHD1_1 was a gift from Sefi Rosenbluh (Addgene plasmid # 215230 ; http://n2t.net/addgene:215230 ; RRID:Addgene_215230)
